# Supplementary material for: Modular safe-harbor transgene insertion for targeted single-copy and extrachromosomal array integration in Caenorhabditis elegans
Source: G3 (Bethesda). 2022 Jul 28;12(9):jkac184. doi: 10.1093/g3journal/jkac184 (PMC9434227; doi:10.1093/g3journal/jkac184)
Supplement: jkac184_File_S1 [file jkac184_file_s1.zip › pCFJ2563 - mosTI(unc-119)[Prpl-7A gfp].gb]

LOCUS       pCFJ2563___mosTI        5075 bp    DNA        circular     11-APR-2022
DEFINITION  .
ACCESSION   
VERSION     
SOURCE      .
  ORGANISM  .
COMMENT     El Mouridi et al. MosTI (submitted 2022)
COMMENT     www.wormbuilder.org
COMMENT     MosTI(unc-119)[Prpl-7A::gfp ]	AmpR		Gene synthesis
COMMENT     ApEinfo:methylated:1
FEATURES             Location/Qualifiers
     3'UTR           2138..2178
                     /locus_tag="rps-12 3'UTR"
                     /label="rps-12 3'UTR"
                     /ApEinfo_label="rps-12 3'UTR"
                     /ApEinfo_fwdcolor="#f76ca1"
                     /ApEinfo_revcolor="#008040"
                     /ApEinfo_graphicformat="arrow_data {{0 1 2 0 0 -1} {} 0}
                     width 5 offset 0"
     misc_feature    1209..1229
                     /locus_tag="sv40"
                     /label="sv40"
                     /ApEinfo_label="sv40"
                     /ApEinfo_fwdcolor="#ffd478"
                     /ApEinfo_revcolor="#ffd478"
                     /ApEinfo_graphicformat="arrow_data {{0 0.5 0 1 2 0 0 -1 0
                     -0.5} {} 0} width 5 offset 0"
     misc_feature    5054..5075
                     /locus_tag="Uni_9 F"
                     /label="Uni_9 F"
                     /ApEinfo_label="Uni_9 F"
                     /ApEinfo_fwdcolor="#cc66ff"
                     /ApEinfo_revcolor="#cc66ff"
                     /ApEinfo_graphicformat="arrow_data {{0 1 2 0 0 -1} {} 0}
                     width 5 offset 0"
     primer_bind     5007..5023
                     /note="common sequencing primer, one of multiple similar
                     variants"
                     /locus_tag="M13 fwd"
                     /label="M13 fwd"
                     /ApEinfo_label="M13 fwd"
                     /ApEinfo_fwdcolor="#ccff66"
                     /ApEinfo_revcolor="#fc6665"
                     /ApEinfo_graphicformat="arrow_data {{0 1 2 0 0 -1} {} 0}
                     width 5 offset 0"
     promoter        complement(4789..4893)
                     /gene="bla"
                     /locus_tag="AmpR promoter"
                     /label="AmpR promoter"
                     /ApEinfo_label="AmpR promoter"
                     /ApEinfo_fwdcolor="#fdcc65"
                     /ApEinfo_revcolor="#fdcc65"
                     /ApEinfo_graphicformat="arrow_data {{0 1 2 0 0 -1} {} 0}
                     width 5 offset 0"
     CDS             complement(3928..4788)
                     /codon_start="1"
                     /gene="bla"
                     /product="beta-lactamase"
                     /note="confers resistance to ampicillin, carbenicillin,
                     and related antibiotics"
                     /translation="MSIQHFRVALIPFFAAFCLPVFAHPETLVKVKDAEDQLGARVGY
                     IELDLNSGKILESFRPEERFPMMSTFKVLLCGAVLSRIDAGQEQLGRRIHYSQNDLVE
                     YSPVTEKHLTDGMTVRELCSAAITMSDNTAANLLLTTIGGPKELTAFLHNMGDHVTRL
                     DRWEPELNEAIPNDERDTTMPVAMATTLRKLLTGELLTLASRQQLIDWMEADKVAGPL
                     LRSALPAGWFIADKSGAGERGSRGIIAALGPDGKPSRIVVIYTTGSQATMDERNRQIA
                     EIGASLIKHW"
                     /locus_tag="AmpR"
                     /label="AmpR"
                     /ApEinfo_label="AmpR"
                     /ApEinfo_fwdcolor="#0080ff"
                     /ApEinfo_revcolor="#0080ff"
                     /ApEinfo_graphicformat="arrow_data {{0 1 2 0 0 -1} {} 0}
                     width 5 offset 0"
     protein_bind    complement(3804..3828)
                     /gene="mutant version of attB"
                     /bound_moiety="BP Clonase(TM)"
                     /note="recombination site for the Gateway(R) BP reaction"
                     /locus_tag="attB1"
                     /label="attB1"
                     /ApEinfo_label="attB1"
                     /ApEinfo_fwdcolor="pink"
                     /ApEinfo_revcolor="pink"
                     /ApEinfo_graphicformat="arrow_data {{0 1 2 0 0 -1} {} 0}
                     width 5 offset 0"
     rep_origin      complement(3099..3687)
                     /direction="LEFT"
                     /note="high-copy-number ColE1/pMB1/pBR322/pUC origin of
                     replication"
                     /locus_tag="ori"
                     /label="ori"
                     /ApEinfo_label="ori"
                     /ApEinfo_fwdcolor="#999999"
                     /ApEinfo_revcolor="#999999"
                     /ApEinfo_graphicformat="arrow_data {{0 1 2 0 0 -1} {} 0}
                     width 5 offset 0"
     primer_bind     complement(2911..2927)
                     /note="common sequencing primer, one of multiple similar
                     variants"
                     /locus_tag="M13 rev"
                     /label="M13 rev"
                     /ApEinfo_label="M13 rev"
                     /ApEinfo_fwdcolor="#ccff66"
                     /ApEinfo_revcolor="#fc6665"
                     /ApEinfo_graphicformat="arrow_data {{0 1 2 0 0 -1} {} 0}
                     width 5 offset 0"
     misc_feature    2855..2875
                     /locus_tag="Uni_9 R"
                     /label="Uni_9 R"
                     /ApEinfo_label="Uni_9 R"
                     /ApEinfo_fwdcolor="#cc66ff"
                     /ApEinfo_revcolor="#cc66ff"
                     /ApEinfo_graphicformat="arrow_data {{0 1 2 0 0 -1} {} 0}
                     width 5 offset 0"
     3'UTR           complement(495..577)
                     /locus_tag="F31E3.12 3' UTR"
                     /label="F31E3.12 3' UTR"
                     /ApEinfo_label="F31E3.12 3' UTR"
                     /ApEinfo_fwdcolor="#f76ca1"
                     /ApEinfo_revcolor="#d783ff"
                     /ApEinfo_graphicformat="arrow_data {{0 0.5 0 1 2 0 0 -1 0
                     -0.5} {} 0} width 5 offset 0"
     3'UTR           complement(2434..2548)
                     /locus_tag="tald-1 3'UTR"
                     /label="tald-1 3'UTR"
                     /ApEinfo_label="tald-1 3'UTR"
                     /ApEinfo_fwdcolor="#f76ca1"
                     /ApEinfo_revcolor="#d783ff"
                     /ApEinfo_graphicformat="arrow_data {{0 0.5 0 1 2 0 0 -1 0
                     -0.5} {} 0} width 5 offset 0"
     misc_feature    join(1..300,352..458)
                     /locus_tag="cbr-unc-119 (non-rescuing exons 3-4)"
                     /label="cbr-unc-119 (non-rescuing exons 3-4)"
                     /ApEinfo_label="cbr-unc-119 (non-rescuing exons 3-4)"
                     /ApEinfo_fwdcolor="#9437ff"
                     /ApEinfo_revcolor="#9437ff"
                     /ApEinfo_graphicformat="arrow_data {{0 0.5 0 1 2 0 0 -1 0
                     -0.5} {} 0} width 5 offset 0"
     misc_feature    2555..2854
                     /locus_tag="Spacer (no stop, no PolyA)"
                     /label="Spacer (no stop, no PolyA)"
                     /ApEinfo_label="Spacer (no stop, no PolyA)"
                     /ApEinfo_fwdcolor="#85dae9"
                     /ApEinfo_revcolor="#85dae9"
                     /ApEinfo_graphicformat="arrow_data {{0 0.5 0 1 2 0 0 -1 0
                     -0.5} {} 0} width 5 offset 0"
     3'UTR           459..571
                     /locus_tag="eft-3 3'UTR"
                     /label="eft-3 3'UTR"
                     /ApEinfo_label="eft-3 3'UTR"
                     /ApEinfo_fwdcolor="#b1ff67"
                     /ApEinfo_revcolor="#b1ff67"
                     /ApEinfo_graphicformat="arrow_data {{0 0.5 0 1 2 0 0 -1 0
                     -0.5} {} 0} width 5 offset 0"
     CDS             join(1105..1107,1209..1514,1568..1783,1841..2131)
                     /locus_tag="gfp"
                     /label="gfp"
                     /ApEinfo_label="gfp"
                     /ApEinfo_fwdcolor="#75d5ff"
                     /ApEinfo_revcolor="#7980ff"
                     /ApEinfo_graphicformat="arrow_data {{0 0.5 0 1 2 0 0 -1 0
                     -0.5} {} 0} width 5 offset 0"
     promoter        581..1104
                     /locus_tag="Prlp-7A"
                     /label="Prlp-7A"
                     /ApEinfo_label="Prlp-7A"
                     /ApEinfo_fwdcolor="#72fcd5"
                     /ApEinfo_revcolor="#72fcd5"
                     /ApEinfo_graphicformat="arrow_data {{0 0.5 0 1 2 0 0 -1 0
                     -0.5} {} 0} width 5 offset 0"
ORIGIN
        1 AAGTGCTTTT CGAGATCGCC AAACCGGAGA ACGATCAGGA GAATGATGAG TCGCCACAGG
       61 AGTCGGCAAG ATACGTGCGT TATAGATTTG CTCCAAACTT TTTGAAACTC AAAACGGTCG
      121 GAGCAACTGT GGAATTCAAA GTAGGAGACA TCCCAATCCA TCATTTCCGA ATGATCGAAC
      181 GTCACTTCTT CAAAGATCGC CTTCTGAAGT GTTTTGACTT TGAATTCGGA TTCTGTATTC
      241 CGAATTCACG AAACAACTGT GAACATATCT ATGAGTTCCC TCAACTCTCT CAACAACTCA
      301 gtgagtcatt attctaaaaa gtacaattca aaagactaat ctctttttca gTGGACGACA
      361 TGATCAACAA TCCAAACGAG ACTCGTTCTG ACAGCTTCTA TTTCGTCGAT AACAAACTCG
      421 TCATGCACAA CAAAGCCGAC TACTCATATG ATGCATAAat cttcattgtt gagtttatct
      481 tgttgatttt tgaataaatt atcaactctt tactttttaa tgggttatga aataaataaa
      541 cattgaaaac tgataaacaa cgttcatctc tgttaaccta tgtccgaagc gttataatcg
      601 ttgaactgac cggttacatc gatccgtgga acctaaaaaa aagattcaaa cagtgacaaa
      661 atttggcagt tgttgagaaa caactcaagt tctcttccaa ctggtttcaa aagttatttt
      721 gtcagaattc atatcacgca ccgtcgcagt atatacccgc tgttttcgcc gagtttcagg
      781 ctcgggagaa gctctagaca ttggagtagt tttaagtcgc tgaaaatcta catgtggaat
      841 atataaaaaa ttattaagca aggtccaacg acaaaaatga tccaaaaagc gttttctgag
      901 ttgaaaactc gaaaatgttg tttcgttttc gcgaatttta agacaaaaaa ctcaatttca
      961 aacagcgcgc gcaaaaggcg cagcatgtgc gccctgccgc acacatttcg ctactgacta
     1021 tcaaacgttg aatactcagt caacgactgt ccttggccta aaaatcgtcg ctcattttac
     1081 ttttgggccc gtcgtccata caagATGgtg agttttttct taatttgcat taaacttgtc
     1141 atttttgtca tagttttatg caaattttcc caatttttat gttaaattat ataattttcc
     1201 tgtttcagCC CAAGAAGAAG CGCAAAGTTG GATCCTCTAA GGGCGAGGAG TTGTTTACAG
     1261 GAGTTGTCCC AATCTTGGTC GAGCTTGATG GAGACGTTAA TGGTCACAAG TTCTCTGTTT
     1321 CTGGAGAAGG TGAAGGTGAT GCTACTTACG GAAAGCTTAC TCTGAAGTTC ATCTGCACAA
     1381 CTGGAAAGTT ACCGGTGCCA TGGCCAACAT TGGTGACGAC ATTCTGCTAT GGTGTCCAAT
     1441 GTTTCTCCCG TTATCCAGAT CATATGAAGC GACACGACTT CTTTAAGTCC GCTATGCCAG
     1501 AAGGATACGT TCAGgtaggt tttcagtttc aatttttgtt gcaactacct caactctatg
     1561 ttttcagGAG CGTACTATTT TCTTCAAGGA CGATGGTAAC TATAAGACGC GTGCTGAAGT
     1621 TAAATTCGAA GGAGACACTC TGGTAAATCG TATTGAACTG AAAGGTATTG ACTTCAAAGA
     1681 GGACGGTAAC ATCCTCGGAC ATAAGCTTGA ATACAACTAT AATAGCCATA ATGTGTATAT
     1741 CATGGCCGAC AAGCAAAAAA ACGGCATTAA AGTGAATTTC AAGgtaaatt tttcaagctt
     1801 ctaaattcca aaataaacca ttttaatttc ttaattccag ATTAGACACA ACATTGAGGA
     1861 CGGCTCAGTT CAGCTCGCAG ATCACTATCA GCAAAATACA CCAATCGGAG ATGGACCCGT
     1921 TTTGCTTCCA GACAATCATT ACTTGAGTAC TCAATCTGCA CTTTCGAAAG ACCCAAACGA
     1981 AAAGCGTGAT CACATGGTTC TTTTGGAATT TGTCACTGCA GCCGGTATTA CTCACGGGAT
     2041 GGACGAGCTT TATAAATCCC GCCGCCGGAA GGCTAATCCA ACGAAGTTGT CTGAAAACGC
     2101 CAAGAAGTTA GCCAAGGAAG TTGAGAATTG Aggtacctct gttcgttgtt ccaataaatt
     2161 gttattgttc cctatttggt atctttttca ataattggta gtcttcgtgg tactcatttg
     2221 gatcggtctt gttggatatt gttgagaaca gttttcccga gaagtgtctc cctagttcgt
     2281 cgttgtcttg gagcttgctg gttgtctgcg atatggtttc actgaacaat tctagttggg
     2341 ttcaattccg ggtgtcacag ccacaactgt ccagaaactt gcagagtgcg ataagagttc
     2401 ggctattttg tgtatcttgc ctttacagtg ctctttaaat tacataaggg ttcattaaaa
     2461 tacgtaacga aatatttaag gggaaatcac aacactgatg aaattgggga aaactagtaa
     2521 gcacgacaaa tacatcaatc aatacaatga tatctcagga aacggagaat ctgtgcggca
     2581 atgtcttatc atttgaaacg cgccgtatcg atgctgacat catgcggctc ccgtgttagt
     2641 cgagaagatg ggtacgggcc tttattcatc caacactcta cggcttcttc aagagctagt
     2701 agggcaccct gtagttggaa agggattatt tcgtatggcg agcccatacc gtctttcttg
     2761 cggaagctta acacgatagg aagttggata gtttcgaacg atggttccat acggaacgct
     2821 gtctcaagga tgagtctgac ggagtgtaac tcgaaggcta ggtggaggct cagtgatgat
     2881 aagtctgcga tggtggatgc atgtgtcatg gtcatagctg tttcctgtgt gaaattgtta
     2941 tccgctcaga gggcacaatc ctattccgcg ctatccgaca atctccaaga cattaggtgg
     3001 agttcagttc ggcgtatggc atatgtcgct ggaaagaaca tgtgagcaaa aggccagcaa
     3061 aaggccagga accgtaaaaa ggccgcgttg ctggcgtttt tccataggct ccgcccccct
     3121 gacgagcatc acaaaaatcg acgctcaagt cagaggtggc gaaacccgac aggactataa
     3181 agataccagg cgtttccccc tggaagctcc ctcgtgcgct ctcctgttcc gaccctgccg
     3241 cttaccggat acctgtccgc ctttctccct tcgggaagcg tggcgctttc tcatagctca
     3301 cgctgtaggt atctcagttc ggtgtaggtc gttcgctcca agctgggctg tgtgcacgaa
     3361 ccccccgttc agcccgaccg ctgcgcctta tccggtaact atcgtcttga gtccaacccg
     3421 gtaagacacg acttatcgcc actggcagca gccactggta acaggattag cagagcgagg
     3481 tatgtaggcg gtgctacaga gttcttgaag tggtggccta actacggcta cactagaaga
     3541 acagtatttg gtatctgcgc tctgctgaag ccagttacct tcggaaaaag agttggtagc
     3601 tcttgatccg gcaaacaaac caccgctggt agcggtggtt tttttgtttg caagcagcag
     3661 attacgcgca gaaaaaaagg atctcaagaa gatcctttga tcttttctac ggggtctgac
     3721 gctctattca acaaagccgc cgtcccgtca agtcagcgta aatgggtagg gggcttcaaa
     3781 tcgtcctcgt gataccaatt cggagcctgc ttttttgtac aaacttgttg ataatggcaa
     3841 ttcaaggatc ttcacctaga tccttttaaa ttaaaaatga agttttaaat caatctaaag
     3901 tatatatgag taaacttggt ctgacagtta ccaatgctta atcagtgagg cacctatctc
     3961 agcgatctgt ctatttcgtt catccatagt tgcctgactc cccgtcgtgt agataactac
     4021 gatacgggag ggcttaccat ctggccccag tgctgcaatg ataccgcgag agccacgctc
     4081 accggctcca gatttatcag caataaacca gccagccgga agggccgagc gcagaagtgg
     4141 tcctgcaact ttatccgcct ccatccagtc tattaattgt tgccgggaag ctagagtaag
     4201 tagttcgcca gttaatagtt tgcgcaacgt tgttgccatt gctacaggca tcgtggtgtc
     4261 acgctcgtcg tttggtatgg cttcattcag ctccggttcc caacgatcaa ggcgagttac
     4321 atgatccccc atgttgtgca aaaaagcggt tagctccttc ggtcctccga tcgttgtcag
     4381 aagtaagttg gccgcagtgt tatcactcat ggttatggca gcactgcata attctcttac
     4441 tgtcatgcca tccgtaagat gcttttctgt gactggtgag tactcaacca agtcattctg
     4501 agaatagtgt atgcggcgac cgagttgctc ttgcccggcg tcaatacggg ataataccgc
     4561 gccacatagc agaactttaa aagtgctcat cattggaaaa cgttcttcgg ggcgaaaact
     4621 ctcaaggatc ttaccgctgt tgagatccag ttcgatgtaa cccactcgtg cacccaactg
     4681 atcttcagca tcttttactt tcaccagcgt ttctgggtga gcaaaaacag gaaggcaaaa
     4741 tgccgcaaaa aagggaataa gggcgacacg gaaatgttga atactcatac tcttcctttt
     4801 tcaatattat tgaagcattt atcagggtta ttgtctcatg agcggataca tatttgaatg
     4861 tatttagaaa aataaacaaa taggggttcc gcgcacattt ccccgaaaag tgccagatac
     4921 ctgaaacaaa acccatcgta cggccaagga agtctccaat aactgtgatc caccacaagc
     4981 gccagggttt tcccagtcac gacgttgtaa aacgacggcc agtcatgcat aatccgcacg
     5041 catctggaat aaggaagtgc cattccgcct gacct  
//
