# Supplementary material for: Modular safe-harbor transgene insertion for targeted single-copy and extrachromosomal array integration in Caenorhabditis elegans
Source: G3 (Bethesda). 2022 Jul 28;12(9):jkac184. doi: 10.1093/g3journal/jkac184 (PMC9434227; doi:10.1093/g3journal/jkac184)
Supplement: jkac184_File_S1 [file jkac184_file_s1.zip › pSEM371 - ce-unc-119 array integration.gb]

LOCUS       pSEM371___ce_unc        4088 bp    DNA        linear       11-APR-2022
DEFINITION  .
ACCESSION   
VERSION     
SOURCE      .
  ORGANISM  .
COMMENT     El Mouridi et al. MosTI (submitted 2022)
COMMENT     www.wormbuilder.org
COMMENT     pSEM371	Array insertion fragment unc-119 locus	AmpR	#182640	Gene
            synthesis
COMMENT     ApEinfo:methylated:1
FEATURES             Location/Qualifiers
     CDS             join(1124..1241,1293..1430,1482..1748)
                     /locus_tag="recoded unc-119 (non-rescuing)"
                     /label="recoded unc-119 (non-rescuing)"
                     /ApEinfo_label="recoded unc-119 (non-rescuing)"
                     /ApEinfo_fwdcolor="#0080ff"
                     /ApEinfo_revcolor="#66ffcb"
                     /ApEinfo_graphicformat="arrow_data {{0 1 2 0 0 -1} {} 0}
                     width 5 offset 0"
     primer_bind     complement(843..861)
                     /locus_tag="pSEM376 spacer"
                     /label="pSEM376 spacer"
                     /ApEinfo_label="pSEM376 spacer"
                     /ApEinfo_fwdcolor="#72fa78"
                     /ApEinfo_revcolor="#ff7d78"
                     /ApEinfo_graphicformat="arrow_data {{0 0.5 0 1 2 0 0 -1 0
                     -0.5} {} 0} width 5 offset 0"
     misc_feature    1868..1888
                     /locus_tag="Uni_9 R"
                     /label="Uni_9 R"
                     /ApEinfo_label="Uni_9 R"
                     /ApEinfo_fwdcolor="#cc66ff"
                     /ApEinfo_revcolor="#cc66ff"
                     /ApEinfo_graphicformat="arrow_data {{0 1 2 0 0 -1} {} 0}
                     width 5 offset 0"
     misc_feature    complement(845..846)
                     /locus_tag="Cut between TT"
                     /label="Cut between TT"
                     /ApEinfo_label="Cut between TT"
                     /ApEinfo_fwdcolor="cyan"
                     /ApEinfo_revcolor="cyan"
                     /ApEinfo_graphicformat="arrow_data {{0 0.5 0 1 2 0 0 -1 0
                     -0.5} {} 0} width 5 offset 0"
     CDS             complement(2941..3801)
                     /codon_start="1"
                     /gene="bla"
                     /product="beta-lactamase"
                     /note="confers resistance to ampicillin, carbenicillin,
                     and related antibiotics"
                     /translation="MSIQHFRVALIPFFAAFCLPVFAHPETLVKVKDAEDQLGARVGY
                     IELDLNSGKILESFRPEERFPMMSTFKVLLCGAVLSRIDAGQEQLGRRIHYSQNDLVE
                     YSPVTEKHLTDGMTVRELCSAAITMSDNTAANLLLTTIGGPKELTAFLHNMGDHVTRL
                     DRWEPELNEAIPNDERDTTMPVAMATTLRKLLTGELLTLASRQQLIDWMEADKVAGPL
                     LRSALPAGWFIADKSGAGERGSRGIIAALGPDGKPSRIVVIYTTGSQATMDERNRQIA
                     EIGASLIKHW"
                     /locus_tag="AmpR"
                     /label="AmpR"
                     /ApEinfo_label="AmpR"
                     /ApEinfo_fwdcolor="#0080ff"
                     /ApEinfo_revcolor="#0080ff"
                     /ApEinfo_graphicformat="arrow_data {{0 1 2 0 0 -1} {} 0}
                     width 5 offset 0"
     CDS             1050..1123
                     /locus_tag="recoded unc-119 (non-rescuing)(1)"
                     /label="recoded unc-119 (non-rescuing)(1)"
                     /ApEinfo_label="recoded unc-119 (non-rescuing)"
                     /ApEinfo_fwdcolor="#0080ff"
                     /ApEinfo_revcolor="#66ffcb"
                     /ApEinfo_graphicformat="arrow_data {{0 1 2 0 0 -1} {} 0}
                     width 5 offset 0"
     primer_bind     complement(1924..1940)
                     /note="common sequencing primer, one of multiple similar
                     variants"
                     /locus_tag="M13 rev"
                     /label="M13 rev"
                     /ApEinfo_label="M13 rev"
                     /ApEinfo_fwdcolor="#ccff66"
                     /ApEinfo_revcolor="#fc6665"
                     /ApEinfo_graphicformat="arrow_data {{0 1 2 0 0 -1} {} 0}
                     width 5 offset 0"
     promoter        complement(3802..3906)
                     /gene="bla"
                     /locus_tag="AmpR promoter"
                     /label="AmpR promoter"
                     /ApEinfo_label="AmpR promoter"
                     /ApEinfo_fwdcolor="#fdcc65"
                     /ApEinfo_revcolor="#fdcc65"
                     /ApEinfo_graphicformat="arrow_data {{0 1 2 0 0 -1} {} 0}
                     width 5 offset 0"
     misc_feature    1050..1052
                     /locus_tag="Met - > Ile to prevent rescue"
                     /label="Met - > Ile to prevent rescue"
                     /ApEinfo_label="Met - > Ile to prevent rescue"
                     /ApEinfo_fwdcolor="#d783ff"
                     /ApEinfo_revcolor="#d783ff"
                     /ApEinfo_graphicformat="arrow_data {{0 0.5 0 1 2 0 0 -1 0
                     -0.5} {} 0} width 5 offset 0"
     rep_origin      complement(2112..2700)
                     /direction="LEFT"
                     /note="high-copy-number ColE1/pMB1/pBR322/pUC origin of
                     replication"
                     /locus_tag="ori"
                     /label="ori"
                     /ApEinfo_label="ori"
                     /ApEinfo_fwdcolor="#999999"
                     /ApEinfo_revcolor="#999999"
                     /ApEinfo_graphicformat="arrow_data {{0 1 2 0 0 -1} {} 0}
                     width 5 offset 0"
     primer_bind     4020..4036
                     /note="common sequencing primer, one of multiple similar
                     variants"
                     /locus_tag="M13 fwd"
                     /label="M13 fwd"
                     /ApEinfo_label="M13 fwd"
                     /ApEinfo_fwdcolor="#ccff66"
                     /ApEinfo_revcolor="#fc6665"
                     /ApEinfo_graphicformat="arrow_data {{0 1 2 0 0 -1} {} 0}
                     width 5 offset 0"
     protein_bind    complement(2817..2841)
                     /gene="mutant version of attB"
                     /bound_moiety="BP Clonase(TM)"
                     /note="recombination site for the Gateway(R) BP reaction"
                     /locus_tag="attB1"
                     /label="attB1"
                     /ApEinfo_label="attB1"
                     /ApEinfo_fwdcolor="pink"
                     /ApEinfo_revcolor="pink"
                     /ApEinfo_graphicformat="arrow_data {{0 1 2 0 0 -1} {} 0}
                     width 5 offset 0"
     misc_feature    4067..4088
                     /locus_tag="Uni_9 F"
                     /label="Uni_9 F"
                     /ApEinfo_label="Uni_9 F"
                     /ApEinfo_fwdcolor="#cc66ff"
                     /ApEinfo_revcolor="#cc66ff"
                     /ApEinfo_graphicformat="arrow_data {{0 1 2 0 0 -1} {} 0}
                     width 5 offset 0"
     3'UTR           1749..1861
                     /locus_tag="ce-eft-3 3'UTR"
                     /label="ce-eft-3 3'UTR"
                     /ApEinfo_label="ce-eft-3 3'UTR"
                     /ApEinfo_fwdcolor="#d4fb78"
                     /ApEinfo_revcolor="#d4fb78"
                     /ApEinfo_graphicformat="arrow_data {{0 0.5 0 1 2 0 0 -1 0
                     -0.5} {} 0} width 5 offset 0"
ORIGIN
        1 tctagatgag agagagagcg tgtttatgca cgcagtatac taactcctga tatccaattt
       61 catatatcga tatgcttgct ttcttttctt ctacgttgaa attgtttgaa cttttctcaa
      121 aaaacgcgga ttttagagag acttagagtt gctccaaata aatttaattt gcaattttgc
      181 acttactatt agaatctact tttatagcgc taaaatgacc gaataacaca gtagatttta
      241 aaagaaaatt ttaaaaatta tttttttgtg cagtcaaatt tcgctagttt ttgccactca
      301 tttttgaaca tttgtatatg tgcctttcgg tggttcaatc aggggtggca cgtggtgtca
      361 gagtgttcca tttcggtttg atctacgttg atctacaaaa aatgcgggag aagagacgca
      421 gagttctcaa ctgatttcac atggttatga accaggggtg ttcggcaaat ttgccgtttg
      481 ccgagctggg caaattttga gatttgccgc acaccccttt tatgaacgtg ctgacgtcac
      541 atctttttgg acaaagaatt cccgcatttt ttgtatatca aaccgtgatg ggacagcctg
      601 gcaccacgtg gggttggcgg caaatgattt tttccgacaa atcggcaaat tggcaaattg
      661 ccggaattta aagtttctgg caaattgttg atttgccgaa aaaaaatttc aaaaaggcac
      721 agttttaagt gtttccgtct tataaaatat ttctctaaaa atttccggaa aacggaaaat
      781 tgccggaaat acaaagtttc gtcaaatcgg caaacctgca atttgccgaa cggcaactgc
      841 cgccaacacc tggttcccaa aaaagcgtgc actgtttgaa tattaaaaaa aattcacaca
      901 aaaataataa attgaaatag gctaaattca catctatgta caaaaattgc atgccagcac
      961 cggtcaattt tctcaattac tttttgtcta tttttgccga acataatttg ctgtttcctt
     1021 ggcagaatac agaaaactct ttttttcagA TCCCACGTCC ACCTCCAAGT ACAGAACAAG
     1081 GTATCACCAC CGAATCCGAA CTGGCCAAAA AAGCGCAGAT CACCCCGAAC GACGTGCTGG
     1141 CCCTGCCAGG CATTACCCAA GGCTTCCTGT GCAGCCCAAG CGCGAACATT TATAACATTG
     1201 AGTTTACCAA GTTTCAGATC CGCGATCTGG ATACCGAGCA Ggtaagttta aacatatata
     1261 tactaactaa ccctgattat ttaaattttc agGTGCTGTT TGAGATTGCG AAGCCGGAAA
     1321 ACGACCAGGA GAACGATGAA TCCCCGCAAG AAAGCGCCCG CTACGTGCGC TACCGCTTTG
     1381 CGCCGAACTT TCTCAAACTC AAAACCGTGG GAGCGACCGT CGAATTTAAG gtaagtttaa
     1441 acagttcggt actaactaac catacatatt taaattttca gGTGGGCGAT ATTCCAATTC
     1501 ATCATTTTCG TATGATTGAA CGCCATTTCT TTAAAGATCG CCTCCTGAAG TGCTTTGATT
     1561 TCGAATTTGG ATTTTGCATT CCAAACAGCC GTAACAACTG CGAACATATC TATGAGTTTC
     1621 CGCAACTGAG CCAGCAGCTC ATGGATGATA TGATCAACAA CCCGAACGAA ACCCGTAGCG
     1681 ACAGCTTTTA CTTTGTCGAT AACAAACTCG TGATGCACAA CAAAGCGGAC TATAGCTACG
     1741 ATGCGTAAat cttcattgtt gagtttatct tgttgatttt tgaataaatt atcaactctt
     1801 tactttttaa tgggttatga aataaataaa cattgaaaac tgataaacaa cgttcatctc
     1861 ttctagaagg ctaggtggag gctcagtgat gataagtctg cgatggtgga tgcatgtgtc
     1921 atggtcatag ctgtttcctg tgtgaaattg ttatccgctc agagggcaca atcctattcc
     1981 gcgctatccg acaatctcca agacattagg tggagttcag ttcggcgtat ggcatatgtc
     2041 gctggaaaga acatgtgagc aaaaggccag caaaaggcca ggaaccgtaa aaaggccgcg
     2101 ttgctggcgt ttttccatag gctccgcccc cctgacgagc atcacaaaaa tcgacgctca
     2161 agtcagaggt ggcgaaaccc gacaggacta taaagatacc aggcgtttcc ccctggaagc
     2221 tccctcgtgc gctctcctgt tccgaccctg ccgcttaccg gatacctgtc cgcctttctc
     2281 ccttcgggaa gcgtggcgct ttctcatagc tcacgctgta ggtatctcag ttcggtgtag
     2341 gtcgttcgct ccaagctggg ctgtgtgcac gaaccccccg ttcagcccga ccgctgcgcc
     2401 ttatccggta actatcgtct tgagtccaac ccggtaagac acgacttatc gccactggca
     2461 gcagccactg gtaacaggat tagcagagcg aggtatgtag gcggtgctac agagttcttg
     2521 aagtggtggc ctaactacgg ctacactaga agaacagtat ttggtatctg cgctctgctg
     2581 aagccagtta ccttcggaaa aagagttggt agctcttgat ccggcaaaca aaccaccgct
     2641 ggtagcggtg gtttttttgt ttgcaagcag cagattacgc gcagaaaaaa aggatctcaa
     2701 gaagatcctt tgatcttttc tacggggtct gacgctctat tcaacaaagc cgccgtcccg
     2761 tcaagtcagc gtaaatgggt agggggcttc aaatcgtcct cgtgatacca attcggagcc
     2821 tgcttttttg tacaaacttg ttgataatgg caattcaagg atcttcacct agatcctttt
     2881 aaattaaaaa tgaagtttta aatcaatcta aagtatatat gagtaaactt ggtctgacag
     2941 ttaccaatgc ttaatcagtg aggcacctat ctcagcgatc tgtctatttc gttcatccat
     3001 agttgcctga ctccccgtcg tgtagataac tacgatacgg gagggcttac catctggccc
     3061 cagtgctgca atgataccgc gagagccacg ctcaccggct ccagatttat cagcaataaa
     3121 ccagccagcc ggaagggccg agcgcagaag tggtcctgca actttatccg cctccatcca
     3181 gtctattaat tgttgccggg aagctagagt aagtagttcg ccagttaata gtttgcgcaa
     3241 cgttgttgcc attgctacag gcatcgtggt gtcacgctcg tcgtttggta tggcttcatt
     3301 cagctccggt tcccaacgat caaggcgagt tacatgatcc cccatgttgt gcaaaaaagc
     3361 ggttagctcc ttcggtcctc cgatcgttgt cagaagtaag ttggccgcag tgttatcact
     3421 catggttatg gcagcactgc ataattctct tactgtcatg ccatccgtaa gatgcttttc
     3481 tgtgactggt gagtactcaa ccaagtcatt ctgagaatag tgtatgcggc gaccgagttg
     3541 ctcttgcccg gcgtcaatac gggataatac cgcgccacat agcagaactt taaaagtgct
     3601 catcattgga aaacgttctt cggggcgaaa actctcaagg atcttaccgc tgttgagatc
     3661 cagttcgatg taacccactc gtgcacccaa ctgatcttca gcatctttta ctttcaccag
     3721 cgtttctggg tgagcaaaaa caggaaggca aaatgccgca aaaaagggaa taagggcgac
     3781 acggaaatgt tgaatactca tactcttcct ttttcaatat tattgaagca tttatcaggg
     3841 ttattgtctc atgagcggat acatatttga atgtatttag aaaaataaac aaataggggt
     3901 tccgcgcaca tttccccgaa aagtgccaga tacctgaaac aaaacccatc gtacggccaa
     3961 ggaagtctcc aataactgtg atccaccaca agcgccaggg ttttcccagt cacgacgttg
     4021 taaaacgacg gccagtcatg cataatccgc acgcatctgg aataaggaag tgccattccg
     4081 cctgacct     
//
